Addgene plasmid #164730: LjUBQ:MtCEP12:T35s
Purpose: Overexpression of Peptide coding gene (Binary vector)
Depositing lab: Wolf Scheible. Depositing organization: Noble Research Institute, LLC.
Backbone
  Vector backbone: EC50505
  Backbone size w/o insert (bp): 10475
  Vector type: Plant Expression
  Selectable markers: Neomycin (select with G418) ; N/A
Growth in bacteria
  Bacterial resistance: Kanamycin, 50 μg/mL
  Growth temperature: 37°C
  Growth strain: DH5alpha
  Copy number: High Copy
Gene/Insert
  Gene/Insert name: Medtr1g020020.1 (alt name: CEP12)
  Species: Medicago truncatula
  Insert size (bp): 331
  Promoter: Lotus japonicus Ubiquitin
  Tag / fusion protein: Terminator 35S (C terminal on insert)
  Cloning method: Unknown
Terms and licenses: Academic/Nonprofit Terms; Industry Terms: Not Available to Industry
Depositor comments: Cloned by Sonali/Shulan
How to cite: LjUBQ:MtCEP12:T35s was a gift from Wolf Scheible (Addgene plasmid # 164730 ; http://n2t.net/addgene:164730 ; RRID:Addgene_164730)
