[The description below was written by a language model from this plasmid's Addgene catalogue record and pLannotate feature annotations shown in this document.]
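Description:
LjUBQ:MtCEP12:T35s is a plant expression binary vector built on the EC50505 backbone and intended for overexpressing a small peptide-coding gene in plants. The insert is Medtr1g020020.1, the Medicago truncatula gene CEP12, listed at 331 bp. It is placed under the Lotus japonicus ubiquitin promoter and followed by the 35S terminator. The catalogue lists this terminator in the tag field, but it is a regulatory element rather than a protein fusion. In bacteria the plasmid is selected with kanamycin and is recorded as high copy. The plant selectable marker is neomycin phosphotransferase, selected with G418.

The annotated sequence supports most of this. It shows a CaMV poly(A) signal immediately upstream of a NOS promoter–NeoR/KanR–NOS terminator cassette and a left border T-DNA repeat. The backbone features include pVS1 StaA, RepA and oriV, which provide replication and stability in Agrobacterium, along with a bacterial KanR (aphA-3) gene and a ColE1/pUC-type origin for E. coli. The ubiquitin promoter and the CEP12 coding sequence are not called by the annotation tool. They presumably lie in the unannotated stretch of roughly 1.9 kb before the CaMV poly(A) signal.

The sequence record does not match the catalogue entry in every respect. It is 13,570 nt, longer than the backbone and insert combined (about 10.8 kb). It also contains a second set of elements: an incP oriV with trfA, AmpR, a second ColE1 origin, a right border, and a duplicate NOS–NeoR–NOS cassette with a second left border. The catalogue entry does not explain this extra segment, so it may reflect an assembly artefact or a genuine co-integrated second backbone. The recorded map should therefore be treated with caution.
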