Features (pLannotate 1.2.2; 23 found; start..end, strand, type, name):
      1..209     +  CDS            NeoR/KanR (fragment): aminoglycoside phosphotransferase confers resistance to neomycin, kanamycin, and G418 (Geneticin®)
    222..474     +  terminator     NOS terminator: nopaline synthase terminator and poly(A) signal
    585..609     -  misc_feature   LB T-DNA repeat: left border repeat from nopaline C58 T-DNA
    701..1332    +  rep_origin     oriV: incP origin of replication
   1419..1523    +  promoter       AmpR promoter: bla
   1524..2384    +  CDS            AmpR: β-lactamase; bla; confers resistance to ampicillin, carbenicillin, and related antibiotics
   2555..3143    +  rep_origin     ori: high-copy-number ColE1/pMB1/pBR322/pUC origin of replication
   3479..4624    +  CDS            trfA: TRFA_ECOLX - Experimental evidence at protein level: Swiss-Prot protein existence level 1. Also involved in plasmid copy number control, promoting intermolecular coupling of protein bound iterons at oriV, which inhibits replication initiation. From Escherichia coli.
   4783..4807    -  misc_feature   RB T-DNA repeat: right border repeat from nopaline C58 T-DNA
   4929..5108    +  promoter       NOS promoter: nopaline synthase promoter
   5130..5924    +  CDS            NeoR/KanR: aminoglycoside phosphotransferase from Tn5; aph(3')-II (or nptII); confers resistance to neomycin, kanamycin, and G418 (Geneticin®)
   5937..6189    +  terminator     NOS terminator: nopaline synthase terminator and poly(A) signal
   6284..6308    -  misc_feature   LB T-DNA repeat: left border repeat from nopaline C58 T-DNA
   6572..7201    +  CDS            pVS1 StaA: stability protein from the Pseudomonas plasmid pVS1 (Heeb et al., 2000)
   7630..8703    +  CDS            pVS1 RepA: replication protein from the Pseudomonas plasmid pVS1 (Heeb et al., 2000)
   8769..8963    +  rep_origin     pVS1 oriV: origin of replication for the Pseudomonas plasmid pVS1 (Heeb et al., 2000)
   9169..9229    +  rep_origin     oriV (fragment): incP origin of replication
   9246..9350    +  promoter       AmpR promoter: bla
   9351..10145   +  CDS            KanR: aminoglycoside phosphotransferase; aphA-3; confers resistance to kanamycin
  10316..10904   +  rep_origin     ori: high-copy-number ColE1/pMB1/pBR322/pUC origin of replication
  12853..13027   +  polyA_signal   CaMV poly(A) signal: cauliflower mosaic virus polyadenylation signal
  13127..13306   +  promoter       NOS promoter: nopaline synthase promoter
  13328..13570   +  CDS            NeoR/KanR (fragment): aminoglycoside phosphotransferase confers resistance to neomycin, kanamycin, and G418 (Geneticin®)
>Addgene plasmid #164730 | LjUBQ:MtCEP12:T35s | addgene full sequence | sequence record 325512 | Addgene NGS Result
TCATGGTGGAAAATGGCCGCTTTTCTGGATTCATCGACTGTGGCCGGCTGGGTGTGGCGGACCGCTATCA
GGACATAGCGTTGGCTACCCGTGATATTGCTGAAGAGCTTGGCGGCGAATGGGCTGACCGCTTCCTCGTG
CTTTACGGTATCGCCGCTCCCGATTCGCAGCGCATCGCCTTCTATCGCCTTCTTGACGAGTTCTTCTGAG
CTTGTCAAGCAGATCGTTCAAACATTTGGCAATAAAGTTTCTTAAGATTGAATCCTGTTGCCGGTCTTGC
GATGATTATCATATAATTTCTGTTGAATTACGTTAAGCATGTAATAATTAACATGTAATGCATGACGTTA
TTTATGAGATGGGTTTTTATGATTAGAGTCCCGCAATTATACATTTAATACGCGATAGAAAACAAAATAT
AGCGCGCAAACTAGGATAAATTATCGCGCGCGGTGTCATCTATGTTACTAGATCGACGCTGGATCCGAAT
TCGGCATTGTCTTCACAGAGTGGGGCCCACTGCATCCACCCCAGTACATTAAAAACGTCCGCAATGTGTT
ATTAAGTTGTCTAAGCGTCAATTTGTTTACACCACAATATATCCTGCCACCAGCCAGCCAACAGCTCCCC
GACCGGCAGCTCGGCACAAAATCACCACTCGATACAGGCAGCCCATCAGTCAGATCAGGATCTCCTTTGC
GACGCTCACCGGGCTGGTTGCCCTCGCCGCTGGGCTGGCGGCCGTCTATGGCCCTGCAAACGCGCCAGAA
ACGCCGTCGAAGCCGTGTGCGAGACACCGCGGCCGCCGGCGTTGTGGATACCTCGCGGAAAACTTGGCCC
TCACTGACAGATGAGGGGCGGACGTTGACACTTGAGGGGCCGACTCACCCGGCGCGGCGTTGACAGATGA
GGGGCAGGCTCGATTTCGGCCGGCGACGTGGAGCTGGCCAGCCTCGCAAATCGGCGAAAACGCCTGATTT
TACGCGAGTTTCCCACAGATGATGTGGACAAGCCTGGGGATAAGTGCCCTGCGGTATTGACACTTGAGGG
GCGCGACTACTGACAGATGAGGGGCGCGATCCTTGACACTTGAGGGGCAGAGTGCTGACAGATGAGGGGC
GCACCTATTGACATTTGAGGGGCTGTCCACAGGCAGAAAATCCAGCATTTGCAAGGGTTTCCGCCCGTTT
TTCGGCCACCGCTAACCTGTCTTTTAACCTGCTTTTAAACCAATATTTATAAACCTTGTTTTTAACCAGG
GCTGCGCCCTGTGCGCGTGACCGCGCACGCCGAAGGGGGGTGCCCCCCCTTCTCGAACCCTCCCGGCCCG
CTAACGCGGGCCTCCCATCCCCCCAGGGGCTGCGCCCCTCGGCCGCGAACGGCCTCACCCCAAAAATGGC
AGCGCTGGCCAATTCGTGCGCGGAACCCCTATTTGTTTATTTTTCTAAATACATTCAAATATGTATCCGC
TCATGAGACAATAACCTTGATAAATGCTTCAATAATATTGAAAAAGGAAGAGTATGAGTATTCAACATTT
CCGTGTCGCCCTTATTCCCTTTTTTGCGGCATTTTGCCTTCCTGTTTTTGCTCACCCAGAAACGCTGGTG
AAAGTAAAAGATGCTGAAGATCAGTTGGGTGCACGAGTGGGTTACATCGAACTGGATCTCAACAGCGGTA
AGATCCTTGAGAGTTTTCGCCCCGAAGAACGTTTTCCAATGATGAGCACTTTTAAAGTTCTGCTATGTGG
CGCGGTATTATCCCGTATTGACGCCGGGCAAGAGCAACTCGGTCGCCGCATACACTATTCTCAGAATGAC
TTGGTTGAGTACTCACCAGTCACAGAAAAGCATCTTACGGATGGCATGACAGTAAGAGAATTATGCAGTG
CTGCCATAACCATGAGTGATAACACTGCGGCCAACTTACTTCTGACAACGATCGGAGGACCGAAGGAGCT
AACCGCTTTTTTGCACAACATGGGGGATCATGTAACTCGCCTTGATCGTTGGGAACCGGAGCTGAATGAA
GCCATACCAAACGACGAGCGTGACACCACGATGCCTGTAGCAATGGCAACAACGTTGCGCAAACTATTAA
CTGGCGAACTACTTACTCTAGCTTCCCGGCAACAATTAATAGACTGGATGGAGGCGGATAAAGTTGCAGG
ACCACTTCTGCGCTCGGCCCTTCCGGCTGGCTGGTTTATTGCTGATAAATCTGGAGCCGGTGAGCGTGGT
TCTCGCGGTATCATTGCAGCACTGGGGCCAGATGGTAAGCCCTCCCGTATCGTAGTTATCTACACGACGG
GGAGTCAGGCAACTATGGATGAACGAAATAGACAGATCGCTGAGATAGGTGCCTCACTGATTAAGCATTG
GTAACTGTCAGACCAAGTTTACTCATATATACTTTAGATTGATTTAAAACTTCATTTTTAATTTAAAAGG
ATCTAGGTGAAGATCCTTTTTGATAATCTCATGACCAAAATCCCTTAACGTGAGTTTTCGTTCCACTGAG
CGTCAGACCCCGTAGAAAAGATCAAAGGATCTTCTTGAGATCCTTTTTTTCTGCGCGTAATCTGCTGCTT
GCAAACAAAAAAACCACCGCTACCAGCGGTGGTTTGTTTGCCGGATCAAGAGCTACCAACTCTTTTTCCG
AAGGTAACTGGCTTCAGCAGAGCGCAGATACCAAATACTGTTCTTCTAGTGTAGCCGTAGTTAGGCCACC
ACTTCAAGAACTCTGTAGCACCGCCTACATACCTCGCTCTGCTAATCCTGTTACCAGTGGCTGCTGCCAG
TGGCGATAAGTCGTGTCTTACCGGGTTGGACTCAAGACGATAGTTACCGGATAAGGCGCAGCGGTCGGGC
TGAACGGGGGGTTCGTGCACACAGCCCAGCTTGGAGCGAACGACCTACACCGAACTGAGATACCTACAGC
GTGAGCTATGAGAAAGCGCCACGCTTCCCGAAGGGAGAAAGGCGGACAGGTATCCGGTAAGCGGCAGGGT
CGGAACAGGAGAGCGCACGAGGGAGCTTCCAGGGGGAAACGCCTGGTATCTTTATAGTCCTGTCGGGTTT
CGCCACCTCTGACTTGAGCGTCGATTTTTGTGATGCTCGTCAGGGGGGCGGAGCCTATGGAAAAACGCCA
GCAACGCGGCCTTTTTACGGTTCCTGGCAGATCCTAGATGTGGCGCAACGATGCCGGCGACAAGCAGGAG
CGCACCGACTTCTTCCGCATCAAGTGTTTTGGCTCTCAGGCCGAGGCCCACGGCAAGTATTTGGGCAAGG
GGTCGCTGGTATTCGTGCAGGGCAAGATTCGGAATACCAAGTACGAGAAGGACGGCCAGACGGTCTACGG
GACCGACTTCATTGCCGATAAGGTGGATTATCTGGACACCAAGGCACCAGGCGGGTCAAATCAGGAATAA
GGGCACATTGCCCCGGCGTGAGTCGGGGCAATCCCGCAAGGAGGGTGAATGAATCGGACGTTTGACCGGA
AGGCATACAGGCAAGAACTGATCGACGCGGGGTTTTCCGCCGAGGATGCCGAAACCATCGCAAGCCGCAC
CGTCATGCGTGCGCCCCGCGAAACCTTCCAGTCCGTCGGCTCGATGGTCCAGCAAGCTACGGCCAAGATC
GAGCGCGACAGCGTGCAACTGGCTCCCCCTGCCCTGCCCGCGCCATCGGCCGCCGTGGAGCGTTCGCGTC
GTCTTGAACAGGAGGCGGCAGGTTTGGCGAAGTCGATGACCATCGACACGCGAGGAACTATGACGACCAA
GAAGCGAAAAACCGCCGGCGAGGACCTGGCAAAACAGGTCAGCGAGGCCAAGCAGGCCGCGTTGCTGAAA
CACACGAAGCAGCAGATCAAGGAAATGCAGCTTTCCTTGTTCGATATTGCGCCGTGGCCGGACACGATGC
GAGCGATGCCAAACGACACGGCCCGCTCTGCCCTGTTCACCACGCGCAACAAGAAAATCCCGCGCGAGGC
GCTGCAAAACAAGGTCATTTTCCACGTCAACAAGGACGTGAAGATCACCTACACCGGCGTCGAGCTGCGG
GCCGACGATGACGAACTGGTGTGGCAGCAGGTGTTGGAGTACGCGAAGCGCACCCCTATCGGCGAGCCGA
TCACCTTCACGTTCTACGAGCTTTGCCAGGACCTGGGCTGGTCGATCAATGGCCGGTATTACACGAAGGC
CGAGGAATGCCTGTCGCGCCTACAGGCGACGGCGATGGGCTTCACGTCCGACCGCGTTGGGCACCTGGAA
TCGGTGTCGCTGCTGCACCGCTTCCGCGTCCTGGACCGTGGCAAGAAAACGTCCCGTTGCCAGGTCCTGA
TCGACGAGGAAATCGTCGTGCTGTTTGCTGGCGACCACTACACGAAATTCATATGGGAGAAGTACCGCAA
GCTGTCGCCGACGGCCCGACGGATGTTCGACTATTTCAGCTCGCACCGGGAGCCGTACCCGCTCAAGCTG
GAAACCTTCCGCCTCATGTGCGGATCGGATTCCACCCGCGTGAAGAAGTGGCGCGAGCAGGTCGGCGAAG
CCTGCGAAGAGTTGCGAGGCAGCGGCCTGGTGGAACACGCCTGGGTCAATGATGACCTGGTGCATTGCAA
ACGCTAGGGCCTTGTGGGGTCAGTTCCGGCTGGGGGTTCAGCAGCCAGCGCCTGATCTGGGGAACCCTGT
GGTTGGCATGCACATACAAATGGACGAACGGATAAACCTTTTCACGCCCTTTTAAATATCCGATTATTCT
AATAAACGCTCTTTTCTCTTAGGTTTACCCGCCAATATATCCTGTCAAACACTGATAGTTTAAACCACTT
CGTGCAGAAGACAATTGCGGAGAGCGGAGAATTAAGGGAGTCACGTTATGACCCCCGCCGATGACGCGGG
ACAAGCCGTTTTACGTTTGGAACTGACAGAACCGCAACGTTGAAGGAGCCACTCAGCCGCGGGTTTCTGG
AGTTTAATGAGCTAAGCACATACGTCAGAAACCATTATTGCGCGTTCAAAAGTCGCCTAAGGTCACTATC
AGCTAGCAAATATTTCTTGTCAAAAATGCTCCACTGACGTTCCATAAATTCCCCTCGGTATCCAATTAGA
GTCTCATATTCACTCTCAAATGATTGAACAAGATGGATTGCACGCAGGTTCTCCGGCCGCTTGGGTGGAG
AGGCTATTCGGCTATGACTGGGCACAACAGACAATCGGCTGCTCTGATGCCGCCGTGTTCCGGCTGTCAG
CGCAGGGGCGCCCGGTTCTTTTTGTCAAGACCGACCTGTCCGGTGCCCTGAATGAACTCCAAGACGAGGC
AGCGCGGCTATCGTGGCTGGCCACGACGGGCGTTCCTTGCGCAGCTGTGCTCGACGTTGTCACTGAAGCG
GGAAGGGACTGGCTGCTATTGGGCGAAGTGCCGGGGCAGGATCTCCTGTCATCTCACCTTGCTCCTGCCG
AGAAAGTATCCATCATGGCTGATGCAATGCGGCGGCTGCATACGCTTGATCCGGCTACCTGCCCATTCGA
CCACCAAGCGAAACATCGCATCGAGCGAGGACGTACTCGGATGGAAGCCGGTCTTGTCGATCAGGATGAT
CTGGACGAAGAGCATCAGGGGCTCGCGCCAGCCGAACTGTTCGCCAGGCTCAAGGCGCGGATGCCCGACG
GCGAGGATCTCGTCGTGACCCAGGGCGATGCCTGCTTGCCGAATATCATGGTGGAAAATGGCCGCTTTTC
TGGATTCATCGACTGTGGCCGGCTGGGTGTGGCGGACCGCTATCAGGACATAGCGTTGGCTACCCGTGAT
ATTGCTGAAGAGCTTGGCGGCGAATGGGCTGACCGCTTCCTCGTGCTTTACGGTATCGCCGCTCCCGATT
CGCAGCGCATCGCCTTCTATCGCCTTCTTGACGAGTTCTTCTGAGCTTGTCAAGCAGATCGTTCAAACAT
TTGGCAATAAAGTTTCTTAAGATTGAATCCTGTTGCCGGTCTTGCGATGATTATCATATAATTTCTGTTG
AATTACGTTAAGCATGTAATAATTAACATGTAATGCATGACGTTATTTATGAGATGGGTTTTTATGATTA
GAGTCCCGCAATTATACATTTAATACGCGATAGAAAACAAAATATAGCGCGCAAACTAGGATAAATTATC
GCGCGCGGTGTCATCTATGTTACTAGATCGACGCTGGATCCGAATTCGGCAGGGCCCACTGCATCCACCC
CAGTACATTAAAAACGTCCGCAATGTGTTATTAAGTTGTCTAAGCGTCAATTTGTTTACACCACAATATA
TCCTGCCACCAGCCAGCCAACAGCTCCCCGACCGGCAGCTCGGCACAAAATCACCACTCGATACAGGCAG
CCCATCAGCCGTGCGGCTGCATGAAATCCTGGCCGGTTTGTCTGATGCCAAGCTGGCGGCCTGGCCGGCC
AGCTTGGCCGCTGAAGAAACCGAGCGCCGCCGTCTAAAAAGGTGATGTGTATTTGAGTAAAACAGCTTGC
GTCATGCGGTCGCTGCGTATATGATGCGATGAGTAAATAAACAAATACGCAAGGGGAACGCATGAAGGTT
ATCGCTGTACTTAACCAGAAAGGCGGGTCAGGCAAGACGACCATCGCAACCCATCTAGCCCGCGCCCTGC
AACTCGCCGGGGCCGATGTTCTGTTAGTCGATTCCGATCCCCAGGGCAGTGCCCGCGATTGGGCGGCCGT
GCGGGAAGATCAACCGCTAACCGTTGTCGGCATCGACCGCCCGACGATTGACCGCGACGTGAAGGCCATC
GGCCGGCGCGACTTCGTAGTGATCGACGGAGCGCCCCAGGCGGCGGACTTGGCTGTGTCCGCGATCAAGG
CAGCCGACTTCGTGCTGATTCCGGTGCAGCCAAGCCCTTACGACATATGGGCCACCGCCGACCTGGTGGA
GCTGGTTAAGCAGCGCATTGAGGTCACGGATGGAAGGCTACAAGCGGCCTTTGTCGTGTCGCGGGCGATC
AAAGGCACGCGCATCGGCGGTGAGGTTGCCGAGGCGCTGGCCGGGTACGAGCTGCCCATTCTTGAGTCCC
GTATCACGCAGCGCGTGAGCTACCCAGGCACTGCCGCCGCCGGCACAACCGTTCTTGAATCAGAACCCGA
GGGCGACGCTGCCCGCGAGGTCCAGGCGCTGGCCGCTGAAATTAAATCAAAACTCATTTGAGTTAATGAG
GTAAAGAGAAAATGAGCAAAAGCACAAACACGCTAAGTGCCGGCCGTCCGAGCGCACGCAGCAGCAAGGC
TGCAACGTTGGCCAGCCTGGCAGACACGCCAGCCATGAAGCGGGTCAACTTTCAGTTGCCGGCGGAGGAT
CACACCAAGCTGAAGATGTACGCGGTACGCCAAGGCAAGACCATTACCGAGCTGCTATCTGAATACATCG
CGCAGCTACCAGAGTAAATGAGCAAATGAATAAATGAGTAGATGAATTTTAGCGGCTAAAGGAGGCGGCA
TGGAAAATCAAGAACAACCAGGCACCGACGCCGTGGAATGCCCCATGTGTGGAGGAACGGGCGGTTGGCC
AGGCGTAAGCGGCTGGGTTGTCTGCCGGCCCTGCAATGGCACTGGAACCCCCAAGCCCGAGGAATCGGCG
TGAGCGGTCGCAAACCATCCGGCCCGGTACAAATCGGCGCGGCGCTGGGTGATGACCTGGTGGAGAAGTT
GAAGGCCGCGCAGGCCGCCCAGCGGCAACGCATCGAGGCAGAAGCACGCCCCGGTGAATCGTGGCAAGCG
GCCGCTGATCGAATCCGCAAAGAATCCCGGCAACCGCCGGCAGCCGGTGCGTCGTCGATTAGGAAGCCGC
CCAAGGGCGACGAGCAACCAGATTTTTTCGTTCCGATGCTCTATGACGTGGGCACCCGCGATAGTCGCAG
CATCATGGACGTGGCCGTTTTCCGTCTGTCGAAGCGTGACCGACGAGCTGGCGAGGTGATCCGCTACGAG
CTTCCAGACGGGCACGTAGAGGTTTCCGCAGGGCCGGCCGGCATGGCCAGTGTGTGGGATTACGACCTGG
TACTGATGGCGGTTTCCCATCTAACCGAATCCATGAACCGATACCGGGAAGGGAAGGGAGACAAGCCCGG
CCGCGTGTTCCGTCCACACGTTGCGGACGTACTCAAGTTCTGCCGGCGAGCCGATGGCGGAAAGCAGAAA
GACGACCTGGTAGAAACCTGCATTCGGTTAAACACCACGCACGTTGCCATGCAGCGTACGAAGAAGGCCA
AGAACGGCCGCCTGGTGACGGTATCCGAGGGTGAAGCCTTGATTAGCCGCTACAAGATCGTAAAGAGCGA
AACCGGGCGGCCGGAGTACATCGAGATCGAGCTAGCTGATTGGATGTACCGCGAGATCACAGAAGGCAAG
AACCCGGACGTGCTGACGGTTCACCCCGATTACTTTTTGATCGATCCCGGCATCGGCCGTTTTCTCTACC
GCCTGGCACGCCGCGCCGCAGGCAAGGCAGAAGCCAGATGGTTGTTCAAGACGATCTACGAACGCAGTGG
CAGCGCCGGAGAGTTCAAGAAGTTCTGTTTCACCGTGCGCAAGCTGATCGGGTCAAATGACCTGCCGGAG
TACGATTTGAAGGAGGAGGCGGGGCAGGCTGGCCCGATCCTAGTCATGCGCTACCGCAACCTGATCGAGG
GCGAAGCATCCGCCGGTTCCTAATGTACGGAGCAGATGCTAGGGCAAATTGCCCTAGCAGGGGAAAAAGG
TCGAAAAAGCTTCTTTCCTGTGGATAGCACGTACATTGGGAACCCAAAGCCGTACATTGGGAACCGGAAC
CCGTACATTGGGAACCCAAAGCCGTACATTGGGAACCGGTCACACATGTAAGTGACTGATATAAAAGAGA
AAAAAGGCGATTTTTCCGCCTAAAACTCTTTAAAACTTATTAAAACTCTTAAAACCCGCCTGGCCTGTGC
ATAACTGTCTGGCCAGCGCACAGCCGAAGAGCTGCAAAAAGCGCCTACCCTTCGGTCGCTGCGCTCCCTA
CGCCCCGCCGCTTCGCGTCGGCCTATCGCGGCCGCTGGCCGCTCAAAAATGGCTGGCCTACGGCCAGGCA
ATCTACCAGGGCGCGGACAAGCCGCGCCGTCGCCACTCGACCGCCGGCGCCCACATCAAGGCACCGAGCT
CCCATCCCCCCAGGGGCTGCGCCCCTCGGCCGCGAACGGCCTCACCCCAAAAATGGCAGCGCTGGCCAAT
TCGTGCGCGGAACCCCTATTTGTTTATTTTTCTAAATACATTCAAATATGTATCCGCTCATGAGACAATA
ACCTTGATAAATGCTTCAATAATATTGAAAAAGGAAGAGTATGGCTAAAATGAGAATATCACCGGAATTG
AAAAAACTGATCGAAAAATACCGCTGCGCAAAAGATACGGAAGGAATGTCTCCTGCTAAGGTATATAAGC
TGGTGGGAGAAAATGAAAACCTATATTTAAAAATGACGGACAGCCGGTATAAAGGGACCACCTATGATGT
GGAACGGGAAAAGGACATGATGCTATGGCTGGAAGGAAAGCTGCCTGTTCCAAAGGTCCTGCACTTTGAA
CGGCATGATGGCTGGAGCAATCTGCTCATGAGTGAGGCCGATGGCGTCCTTTGCTCGGAAGAGTATGAAG
ATGAACAAAGCCCTGAAAAGATTATCGAGCTGTATGCGGAGTGCATCAGGCTCTTTCACTCCATCGACAT
ATCGGATTGTCCCTATACGAATAGCTTAGACAGCCGCTTAGCCGAATTGGATTACTTACTGAATAACGAT
CTGGCCGATGTGGATTGCGAAAACTGGGAAGAGGACACTCCATTTAAAGATCCGCGCGAGCTGTATGATT
TTTTAAAGACGGAAAAGCCCGAAGAGGAACTTGTCTTTTCCCACGGCGACCTGGGAGACAGCAACATCTT
TGTGAAAGATGGCAAAGTAAGTGGCTTTATTGATCTTGGGAGAAGCGGCAGGGCGGACAAGTGGTATGAC
ATTGCCTTCTGCGTCCGGTCGATCAGGGAGGATATCGGGGAAGAACAGTATGTCGAGCTATTTTTTGACT
TACTGGGGATCAAGCCTGATTGGGAGAAAATAAAATATTATATTTTACTGGATGAATTGTTTTAGCTGTC
AGACCAAGTTTACTCATATATACTTTAGATTGATTTAAAACTTCATTTTTAATTTAAAAGGATCTAGGTG
AAGATCCTTTTTGATAATCTCATGACCAAAATCCCTTAACGTGAGTTTTCGTTCCACTGAGCGTCAGACC
CCGTAGAAAAGATCAAAGGATCTTCTTGAGATCCTTTTTTTCTGCGCGTAATCTGCTGCTTGCAAACAAA
AAAACCACCGCTACCAGCGGTGGTTTGTTTGCCGGATCAAGAGCTACCAACTCTTTTTCCGAAGGTAACT
GGCTTCAGCAGAGCGCAGATACCAAATACTGTCCTTCTAGTGTAGCCGTAGTTAGGCCACCACTTCAAGA
ACTCTGTAGCACCGCCTACATACCTCGCTCTGCTAATCCTGTTACCAGTGGCTGCTGCCAGTGGCGATAA
GTCGTGTCTTACCGGGTTGGACTCAAGACGATAGTTACCGGATAAGGCGCAGCGGTCGGGCTGAACGGGG
GGTTCGTGCACACAGCCCAGCTTGGAGCGAACGACCTACACCGAACTGAGATACCTACAGCGTGAGCTAT
GAGAAAGCGCCACGCTTCCCGAAGGGAGAAAGGCGGACAGGTATCCGGTAAGCGGCAGGGTCGGAACAGG
AGAGCGCACGAGGGAGCTTCCAGGGGGAAACGCCTGGTATCTTTATAGTCCTGTCGGGTTTCGCCACCTC
TGACTTGAGCGTCGATTTTTGTGATGCTCGTCAGGGGGGCGGAGCCTATGGAAAAACGCCAGCAACGCGG
CCTTTTTACGGTTCCTGTGGTTGGCACATACAAATGGACGAACGGATAAACCTTTTCACGCCCTTTTAAA
TATCSKWTTMWYYTRWTWMAMKYTCKTKTSTYKKATTCTGATTTATCTGTTGTTGATGTGATTACAGAAT
GGCAAATTCTAAGCTTGTGTTCAGTTCTATTTTTCTAGTCTTAATTATTTTCAATTTATGTTTCTCAACC
CTTGGCAGACCCCTAATGAAAAGAGAGAGCAAATTGGAGTACGTATCAGCATACGAAAACATAGTCATTT
GGCGGCGTAACATTTTAGAGAATGAAGCCGCGACAACATTAGATTCCCAGAATCCACATGTTGGCGTCGA
GGCTGAAAAATTGGTTGACGATTTTCGACCAACGGATCCAGGTCATAGTCCTGGTGCTGGCCATTCAACC
CCAACAATCCCCATGGACACCAACATGCCTCAAGGCGTTAATTAAGCTTCYCYRCCAATATATCCTGTCA
AACACTGATAGTTTAAACTCCCTCGGTCACATGTGCATCCTCTAGTGGAGGGAGAGAGGATTTTGAGGAA
ATAATTAATTGAATTACTTGTATTATTGATAAAGTAATTTAGATAAGTTGTTAGTACAACTTATTGCAAC
TATGGATAGACAAAAATCACTTATTTTAAGGGGAGAAGTATATAACAACTTATTATAAAATTTCTGAGCA
GCCGGCCTCCTCCAATCAATCATAGAGAGTGGAGCCCATTCTGGAAAACCAAGGAACCCCCAACTTGCAC
TGGTGCGGTGGCCCAATTCAAAAAAAACGGGGCCCAGCAAAGTAACGCCGTTGTAACGATTTATCAATCC
AAACTCAAAAGGCGGCGAGATGCGTTTAACTCCGTGAAATTAACAAACCGCCAACAACTTGCAATTTGCA
ACTACCGTTTCCAAGAAGAACTCAACCACACAACGTATCCTATCCCAAACCACACGCAACTAGTGACGCG
TCATAAGGACACGTGTCACAATTTGACTGGTTAATAATTTCACCGCTTTTGCTATAAATTACCTCCAATC
CCCTTAGCTTCTTCACAATTCAGTTCCCAACCCTAACAATTCTTGTTCATATCGCTTCTCTCTACTTTCA
AGGTATGATCCAATTTCTCTCTTCTTTCTCTGTAATCCTTTCGTTGAGTTTTGTTTCCGATCAATCATAG
GTAGTTTTCTTGTTTCGAAGCATGAGATCTAGGAATTTTTTGTGATTTTCCAAAATTGAGATCGGTTTGA
AATTGAATTTTACAGCTTGAATCTCAGATCTTGTTTTATCAATGTTTTCGATGGCTTGCGATGTAGATCT
ATGATAATTGTGGTTCAGTTTTGTTAGGAATCGATTTCGGTTTAGCAATTGCAGATTAATTAGGGTTTCC
AATTGAATTCTTCAGATCCGTTATGGAATTATGTCAAATAATTTATTCAAATTGGAAATTATTGTTAGAT
CCACTCTTAATCTGTTTGATCCAAGCTTCAATTAGGGTTTTCACTTGTTTCAATTTCTTGTTATGGATTC
TGATTTATCTGTTGATGTTAGATCCACTCTTAATCTGTTTGATCCAAGCGTTAATTAGGGTTTTCACTTG
TTTCAATTTCGTGTGTTGGATTCTGATTTATCTGTTGTTGATGTGATTACAGAATGGCAAATTCTAAGCT
TGTGTTCAGTTCTATTTTTCTAGTCTTAATTATTTTCAATTTATGTTTCTCAACCCTTGGCMGMSMCMWM
ATKAGATTCCCAGAATCCACATGTTGGCGTCGAGGCTGAAAAATTGGTTGACGATTTTCGACCAACGGAT
CCAGGTCATAGTCCTGGTGCTGGCCATTCAACCCCAACAATCCCCATGGACACCAACATGCCTCAAGGCG
TTAATTAAGCTTCTCTAGCTAGAGTCGATCGACAAGCTCGAGTTTCTCCATAATAATGTGTGAGTAGTTC
CCAGATAAGGGAATTAGGGTTCCTATAGGGTTTCGCTCATGTGTTGAGCATATAAGAAACCCTTAGTATG
TATTTGTATTTGTAAAATACTTCTATCAATAAAATTTCTAATTCCTAAAACCAAAATCCAGTACTAAAAT
CCAGATCGCTAAGCTTGAATTCTTGCGGAGAGCGGAGAATTAAGGGAGTCACGTTATGACCCCCGCCGAT
GACGCGGGACAAGCCGTTTTACGTTTGGAACTGACAGAACCGCAACGTTGAAGGAGCCACTCAGCCGCGG
GTTTCTGGAGTTTAATGAGCTAAGCACATACGTCAGAAACCATTATTGCGCGTTCAAAAGTCGCCTAAGG
TCACTATCAGCTAGCAAATATTTCTTGTCAAAAATGCTCCACTGACGTTCCATAAATTCCCCTCGGTATC
CAATTAGAGTCTCATATTCACTCTCAAATGATTGAACAAGATGGATTGCACGCAGGTTCTCCGGCCGCTT
GGGTGGAGAGGCTATTCGGCTATGACTGGGCACAACAGACAATCGGCTGCTCTGATGCCGCCGTGTTCCG
GCTGTCAGCGCAGGGGCGCCCGGTTCTTTTTGTCAAGACCGACCTGTCCGGTGCCCTGAATGAACTCCAA
GACGAGGCAGCGCGGCTATCGTGGCTGGCCACGACGGGCGTTCCTTGCGCAGCTGTGCTC
