>Addgene plasmid #164730 | LjUBQ:MtCEP12:T35s | depositor partial sequence | sequence record 319955 | partial
ATGGCAAATTCTAAGCTTGTGTTCAGTTCTATTTTTCTAGTCTTAATTATTTTCAATTTATGTTTCTCAA
CCCTTGGCAGACCCCTAATGAAAAGAGAGAGCAAATTGGAGTACGTATCAGCATACGAAAACATAGTCAT
TTGGCGGCGTAACATTTTAGAGAATGAAGCCGCGACAACATTAGATTCCCAGAATCCACATGTTGGCGTC
GAGGCTGAAAAATTGGTTGACGATTTTCGACCAACGGATCCAGGTCATAGTCCTGGTGCTGGCCATTCAA
CCCCAACAATCCCCATGGACACCAACATGCCTCAAGGCGTTAATTAATTAG
